Addgene plasmid #127939: PgadX-cfp (ColE1)
Purpose: CFP fluorescent reporter for GadX
Depositing lab: Mary Dunlop. Depositing organization: Boston University Main Campus. Publication: Forecasting cell fate during antibiotic exposure using stochastic gene expression. Rossi NA, El Meouche I, Dunlop MJ. Commun Biol. 2019 Jul 11;2:259. doi: 10.1038/s42003-019-0509-0. eCollection 2019. PubMed 31312728.
Backbone
  Vector backbone: low-copy (SC101) origin vector pBbS5k
  Vector type: Bacterial Expression
Growth in bacteria
  Bacterial resistance: Kanamycin, 50 μg/mL
  Growth temperature: 37°C
  Growth strain: MG1655
  Copy number: Low Copy
Gene/Insert
  Gene/Insert name: PgadX-cfp
  Cloning method: Gibson Cloning
Terms and licenses: Academic/Nonprofit Terms; Industry Terms: Not Available to Industry
How to cite: PgadX-cfp (ColE1) was a gift from Mary Dunlop (Addgene plasmid # 127939 ; http://n2t.net/addgene:127939 ; RRID:Addgene_127939)
