[The description below was written by a language model from this plasmid's Addgene catalogue record and pLannotate feature annotations shown in this document.]
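Description:
PgadX-cfp (ColE1) is a small (about 3.6 kb) bacterial transcriptional reporter plasmid in which the promoter of the E. coli acid-resistance regulator gene gadX drives a cyan fluorescent protein. It is selected with kanamycin through a neo/nptII resistance gene, which is followed by a lambda t0 terminator and flanked upstream by a short remnant of the Tn5 transposase that commonly accompanies this marker.

The record is inconsistent about replication. The catalogue fields list the backbone as the low-copy SC101 vector pBbS5k and give the copy number as low, whereas the plasmid name specifies ColE1 and the sequenced feature table shows a ColE1/pMB1-type origin and no SC101 element. The sequence evidence therefore suggests the origin of the parental vector was swapped for ColE1, but the record does not say so explicitly.

The reporter is annotated as mCerulean, a rapidly maturing monomeric cyan variant derived from Aequorea victoria GFP. It is followed by tandem rrnB T1 and T7Te terminators that insulate the cassette from the rest of the plasmid. No promoter is annotated as such. However, a fragment matching the gadA coding sequence lies on the same strand, and because the plasmid is circular it sits upstream of the reporter. Since gadX lies immediately downstream of gadA on the E. coli chromosome, this fragment and the unannotated stretch after it plausibly represent the cloned gadX upstream regulatory region, assembled by Gibson cloning. A leftover CAP binding site from the backbone is also detected.

The plasmid is propagated in E. coli MG1655. Its cyan fluorescence serves as a readout of gadX promoter activity, and the associated work used it to relate stochastic single-cell gene expression to cell fate during antibiotic exposure.
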