Features (pLannotate 1.2.2; 9 found; start..end, strand, type, name):
     36..746     +  CDS            mCerulean: mCerulean is a basic (constitutively fluorescent) cyan fluorescent protein published in 2005, derived from Aequorea victoria. It is reported to be a very rapidly-maturing monomer.
    785..856     +  terminator     rrnB T1 terminator: transcription terminator T1 from the E. coli rrnB gene
    872..899     +  terminator     T7Te terminator: phage T7 early transcription terminator
    930..1518    -  rep_origin     ori: high-copy-number ColE1/pMB1/pBR322/pUC origin of replication
   1601..1695    -  terminator     lambda t0 terminator: transcription terminator from phage lambda
   1729..2520    -  CDS            neo: KKA2_KLEPN - Also known as kan, nptII. Experimental evidence at protein level: Swiss-Prot protein existence level 1. Resistance to kanamycin, neomycin, paromomycin, ribostamycin, butirosin and gentamicin B. From Klebsiella pneumoniae.
   2552..2656    -  CDS            tnpA (fragment): TN5P_ECOLX - Also known as tnp. Experimental evidence at protein level: Swiss-Prot protein existence level 1. Mediates transposition of transposon Tn5 by a 'cut and paste' mechanism. First, the monomeric transposase binds the 19 bp inverted DNA repeats flanking the transposon. Then, dimerization of the DNA- bound transposase creates a synaptic DNA complex. After nicking of the first DNA strand, excision of the transposon proceeds through a series of intermediates. The transposase then mediates the insertion of the transposon at a new site by strand transfer. The activity of the wild- type tran
   2671..2692    -  protein_bind   CAP binding site: CAP binding activates transcription in the presence of cAMP. E. coli catabolite activator protein
   2713..3195    +  CDS            gadA (fragment): DCEA_ECOL6 - Also known as gadS. Experimental evidence at protein level: Swiss-Prot protein existence level 1. Converts glutamate to gamma-aminobutyrate (GABA), consuming one intracellular proton in the reaction. The gad system helps to maintain a near-neutral intracellular pH when cells are exposed to extremely acidic conditions. The ability to survive transit through the acidic conditions of the stomach is essential for successful colonization of the mammalian host by commensal and pathogenic bacteria (By similarity). From Escherichia coli O6:H1 (strain CFT073 / ATCC 700928 / UPEC).
>Addgene plasmid #127939 | PgadX-cfp (ColE1) | addgene full sequence | sequence record 249060 | Addgene NGS Result
AAAGAGGAGAAAGGTACCGCATGACTAGCAAAAGAAGCAAAGGTGAAGAACTGTTCACTGGTGTTGTTCC
AATTCTGGTTGAACTGGATGGTGATGTTAATGGTCACAAATTTTCTGTCTCTGGTGAGGGTGAAGGTGAT
GCAACCTACGGTAAACTGACCCTGAAATTTATTTGCACTACTGGTAAACTGCCTGTTCCGTGGCCAACCC
TGGTCACTACTCTGACTTGGGGTGTTCAATGCTTTGCTCGTTACCCAGATCACATGAAACAGCATGACTT
TTTCAAGTCTGCCATGCCGGAAGGTTATGTTCAGGAACGTACTATCTTTTTCAAAGATGACGGTAACTAC
AAGACCCGTGCTGAAGTCAAGTTTGAAGGTGATACCCTGGTTAATCGTATCGAGCTGAAAGGTATTGATT
TTAAAGAAGATGGTAACATTCTGGGTCACAAACTGGAATACAACGCTATTTCTGATAATGTATACATCAC
TGCTGACAAACAAAAGAATGGTATCAAAGCTAATTTCAAAATTCGTCACAACATTGAAGATGGTAGCGTT
CAACTGGCAGACCATTATCAACAAAATACTCCAATTGGCGATGGCCCTGTCCTGCTGCCAGACAACCATT
ACCTGTCCACCCAATCTCGTCTGTCTAAAGATCCGAACGAAAAGCGCGATCACATGGTCCTGCTGGAGTT
TGTAACCGCTGCTGGTATTACCCTGGGCATGGATGAACTGTATAAATAATAGGGATCCAAACTCGAGTAA
GGATCTCCAGGCATCAAATAAAACGAAAGGCTCAGTCGAAAGACTGGGCCTTTCGTTTTATCTGTTGTTT
GTCGGTGAACGCTCTCTACTAGAGTCACACTGGCTCACCTTCGGGTGGGCCTTTCTGCGTTTATACCTAG
GGGCCGCGTTGCTGGCGTTTTTCCATAGGCTCCGCCCCCCTGACGAGCATCACAAAAATCGACGCTCAAG
TCAGAGGTGGCGAAACCCGACAGGACTATAAAGATACCAGGCGTTTCCCCCTGGAAGCTCCCTCGTGCGC
TCTCCTGTTCCGACCCTGCCGCTTACCGGATACCTGTCCGCCTTTCTCCCTTCGGGAAGCGTGGCGCTTT
CTCATAGCTCACGCTGTAGGTATCTCAGTTCGGTGTAGGTCGTTCGCTCCAAGCTGGGCTGTGTGCACGA
ACCCCCCGTTCAGCCCGACCGCTGCGCCTTATCCGGTAACTATCGTCTTGAGTCCAACCCGGTAAGACAC
GACTTATCGCCACTGGCAGCAGCCACTGGTAACAGGATTAGCAGAGCGAGGTATGTAGGCGGTGCTACAG
AGTTCTTGAAGTGGTGGCCTAACTACGGCTACACTAGAAGGACAGTATTTGGTATCTGCGCTCTGCTGAA
GCCAGTTACCTTCGGAAAAAGAGTTGGTAGCTCTTGATCCGGCAAACAAACCACCGCTGGTAGCGGTGGT
TTTTTTGTTTGCAAGCAGCAGATTACGCGCAGAAAAAAAGGATCTCAAGAAGATCCTTTGATCTTTTCTA
CGGGGTCTGACGCTCAGTGGAACGAAAACTCACGTTAAGGGATTTTGGTCATGAGCTTGGATTCTCACCA
ATAAAAAACGCCCGGCGGCAACCGAGCGTTCTGAACAAATCCAGATGGAGTTCTGAGGTCATTACTGGAT
CTATCAACAGGAGTCCAAGCGAGCTCTCGAACCCCAGAGTCCCGCTCAGAAGAACTCGTCAAGAAGGCGA
TAGAAGGCGATGCGCTGCGAATCGGGAGCGGCGATACCGTAAAGCACGAGGAAGCGGTCAGCCCATTCGC
CGCCAAGCTCTTCAGCAATATCACGGGTAGCCAACGCTATGTCCTGATAGCGGTCCGCCACACCCAGCCG
GCCACAGTCGATGAATCCAGAAAAGCGGCCATTTTCCACCATGATATTCGGCAAGCAGGCATCGCCATGG
GTCACGACGAGATCCTCGCCGTCGGGCATGCGCGCCTTGAGCCTGGCGAACAGTTCGGCTGGCGCGAGCC
CCTGATGCTCTTCGTCCAGATCATCCTGATCGACAAGACCGGCTTCCATCCGAGTACGTGCTCGCTCGAT
GCGATGTTTCGCTTGGTGGTCGAATGGGCAGGTAGCCGGATCAAGCGTATGCAGCCGCCGCATTGCATCA
GCCATGATGGATACTTTCTCGGCAGGAGCAAGGTGAGATGACAGGAGATCCTGCCCCGGCACTTCGCCCA
ATAGCAGCCAGTCCCTTCCCGCTTCAGTGACAACGTCGAGCACAGCTGCGCAAGGAACGCCCGTCGTGGC
CAGCCACGATAGCCGCGCTGCCTCGTCCTGCAGTTCATTCAGGGCACCGGACAGGTCGGTCTTGACAAAA
AGAACCGGGCGCCCCTGCGCTGACAGCCGGAACACGGCGGCATCAGAGCAGCCGATTGTCTGTTGTGCCC
AGTCATAGCCGAATAGCCTCTCCACCCAAGCGGCCGGAGAACCTGCGTGCAATCCATCTTGTTCAATCAT
GCGAAACGATCCTCATCCTGTCTCTTGATCAGATCATGATCCCCTGCGCCATCAGATCCTTGGCGGCAAG
AAAGCCATCCAGTTTACTTTGCAGGGCTTCCCAACCTTACCAGAGGGCGCCCCAGCTGGCAATTCCGACG
TCGGTGCCTAATGAGTGAGCTAACTTACATTAATTGCGTTGCGCGTTGACTACTGGGTGGTCAAATTGGT
ACTTTTGCCATCAACTTCTCCCGCCCGGCGGGTCAGGTAATTGCACAGTACTATGAATTCCTGCGCCTCG
GTCGTGAAGGCTATACCAAAGTACAGAACGCCTCTTACCAGGTTGCCGCTTATCTGGCGGATGAAATCGC
CAAACTGGGGCCGTATGAGTTCATCTGTACGGGTCGCCCGGACGAAGGCATCCCGGCGGTTTGCTTCAAA
CTGAAAGATGGTGAAGATCCGGGATACACCCTGTACGACCTCTCTGAACGTCTGCGTCTGCGCGGCTGGC
AGGTTCCGGCCTTCACTCTCGGCGGTGAAGCCACCGACATCGTGGTGATGCGCATTATGTGTCGTCGCGG
CTTCGAAATGGACTTTGCTGAACTGTTGCTGGAAGACTACAAAGCCTCCCTGAAATATCTCAGCGATCAC
CCGAAACTGCAGGGTATTGCCCAGCAGAACAGCTTTAAACACACCTGATAACATAACGTTGTAAAAACCG
AATGCCCAGCCTTTAAAAAAACAGCTGGGCATTCGGTTGCTTATTAATCGCAATAATATATTGGCTGTCT
ATTCATCGTGTTGATAAGATATATGTTATATGAATGTTTATTAAATGTAGCGATTACCTTTAATGTCACG
AAAAGGGATTATTTGCTTACTATTAATTTCCCTGTGTTCTTAAACACGTTTTTGTATTATAAATCCAGTC
ATCCTGCCCGTAGAACATCACACATTATCATCCTGTTCTCCCGCTTCGTTTAAATTTATTTATCAATCAA
TTTGACTTAAGAGGGCGGCGTGCTACATTAATAAACAGTGGATCCTTAACTTT
